Addgene plasmid #63445: pFusX4-36
Purpose: Encodes RVD positions 10-12 in TALEN assembly
Depositing lab: Stephen Ekker. Depositing organization: Mayo Foundation for Medical Education and Research. Publication: FusX: A rapid one-step TALE assembly system for genome science. Ma AC, McNulty MS, Tanya PL, Jarryd CM, Martinez-Galvez G, Argue DP, Lee HB, Urban MD, Bullard CE, Blackburn PR, Man TK, Clark KJ, Ekker SC. Hum Gene Ther. 2016 Jun;27(6):451-63. doi: 10.1089/hum.2015.172 PubMed 26854857.
Backbone
  Vector backbone: FusX4
  Backbone size w/o insert (bp): 3008
  Vector type: TALEN
Growth in bacteria
  Bacterial resistance: Spectinomycin, 50 μg/mL
  Growth temperature: 37°C
  Growth strain: DH5alpha
  Copy number: High Copy
Gene/Insert
  Gene/Insert name: NN NI NG (alt name: X4_GAT)
  Species: Synthetic
  Mutation: none
  Cloning method: Restriction Enzyme; 5′ cloning site BsaI (destroyed during cloning); 3′ cloning site BsaI (destroyed during cloning)
  Sequencing primers: 5′ pCR8_F1; 3′ pCR8_R1
Terms and licenses: Academic/Nonprofit Terms; Industry Terms: Not Available to Industry
How to cite: pFusX4-36 was a gift from Stephen Ekker (Addgene plasmid # 63445 ; http://n2t.net/addgene:63445 ; RRID:Addgene_63445)
