[The description below was written by a language model from this plasmid's Addgene catalogue record.]
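Description:
pFusX4-36 is a component plasmid of the FusX TALE assembly system, a library-based scheme designed to build custom TALE repeat arrays in a single rapid step. It is built on the FusX4 backbone (about 3 kb without the insert), is maintained as a high-copy plasmid in standard E. coli cloning strains, and is selected with spectinomycin. The record does not include a feature table, so the origin of replication and other backbone elements are not explicitly stated. The listed sequencing primers are pCR8-type, which hints at a pCR8-related backbone, but the record does not confirm this.

The insert is a synthetic, pre-assembled trimer of TALE repeats carrying the repeat-variable diresidues NN, NI and NG. Under the standard TALE recognition code these specify G, A and T respectively, which matches the alternative name X4_GAT. Within the FusX scheme, plasmids of the X4 library supply RVD positions 10 to 12 of the final array, so this clone is chosen when the target DNA sequence reads GAT at those positions. The trimer was cloned using BsaI sites that were destroyed in the process, as is typical of Golden Gate-style construction with type IIS enzymes. The record does not say which sites are used to release the trimer in the later assembly step.

The plasmid has no expression function of its own. It serves as one interchangeable module, combined with corresponding trimer plasmids from the other positional libraries and a receiver vector to generate full-length TALENs or other TALE fusion proteins for genome editing and related applications.
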