>Addgene plasmid #63445 | pFusX4-36 | depositor partial sequence | sequence record 105408 | pFusX4_GAT
AGTCTTAAGCGTCTCCCCTGACCCCGGACCAAGTGGTGGCTATCGCCAGCAACAATGGCGGCAAGCAAGC
GCTCGAAACGGTGCAGCGGCTGTTGCCGGTGCTGTGCCAGGACCATGGCCTGACCCCGGACCAAGTGGTG
GCTATCGCCAGCAACATTGGCGGCAAGCAAGCGCTCGAAACGGTGCAGCGGCTGTTGCCGGTGCTGTGCC
AGGACCATGGCCTGACCCCGGACCAAGTGGTGGCTATCGCCAGCAACGGTGGCGGCAAGCAAGCGCTCGA
AACGGTGCAGCGGCTGTTGCCGGTGCTGTGCCAGGACCATGGCCGAGACGTC
