>Addgene plasmid #63445 | pFusX4-36 | depositor partial sequence | sequence record 105409 | FusX4
CGTCTCCCCTGACCCCGGACCAAGTGGTGGCTATCGAGACCGGCGCCGCTACGGGCGCGTCCCATTCGCC
ATTCAGGCTGCGCAACTGTTGGGAAGGGCGATCGGTGCGGGCTCTTCGCTATTACGCCAGCTGGCGAAAG
GGGGATGTGCTGCAAGGCGATTAAGTTGGGAACGCCAGGGTTTTCCCAGTCACGACGTTGTAAAACGACG
GCCAGTGAGCGCGCGTAATCGACTCACTATAGGGCGAATTGGGTACCGGGCCCCCCCTCGAGGTCCTCCA
GCTTTTGTTCCCTTTAGTGAGGGTTAATTGCGCGCTTGGCGTAATCATGGTCATAGCTGTTTCCTGTGTG
AAATTGTTATCCGCTCACAATTCCACACAACATACGAGCCGGAAGCATAAAGTGTAAAGCCTGGGGTGCC
TAATGAGTGAGCTAACTCACATTAATTGCGTTGCGCTCACTGCCCGCTTTCCACCGGTGGTCTCTGGCGG
CAAGCAAGCGCTCGAAACGGTGCAGCGGCTGTTGCCGGTGCTGTGCCAGGACCATGGCCGAGACGTCTAG
ACCAGCCAGGACAGAAATGCCTCGACTTCGCTGCTACCCAAGGTTGCCGGGTGACGCACACCGTGGAAAC
GGATGAAGGCACGAACCCAGTGGACATAAGCCTGTTCGGTTCGTAAGCTGTAATGCAAGTAGCGTATGCG
CTCACGCAACTGGTCCAGAACCTTGACCGAACGCAGCGGTGGTAACGGCGCAGTGGCGGTTTTCATGGCT
TGTTATGACTGTTTTTTTGGGGTACAGTCTATGCCTCGGGCATCCAAGCAGCAAGCGCGTTACGCCGTGG
GTCGATGTTTGATGTTATGGAGCAGCAACGATGTTACGCAGCAGGGCAGTCGCCCTAAAACAAAGTTAAA
CATTATGAGGGAAGCGGTGATCGCCGAAGTATCGACTCAACTATCAGAGGTAGTTGGCGTCATCGAGCGC
CATCTCGAACCGACGTTGCTGGCCGTACATTTGTACGGCTCCGCAGTGGATGGCGGCCTGAAGCCACACA
GTGATATTGATTTGCTGGTTACGGTGACCGTAAGGCTTGATGAAACAACGCGGCGAGCTTTGATCAACGA
CCTTTTGGAAACTTCGGCTTCCCCTGGAGAGAGCGAGATTCTCCGCGCTGTAGAAGTCACCATTGTTGTG
CACGACGACATCATTCCGTGGCGTTATCCAGCTAAGCGCGAACTGCAATTTGGAGAATGGCAGCGCAATG
ACATTCTTGCAGGTATCTTCGAGCCAGCCACGATCGACATTGATCTGGCTATCTTGCTGACAAAAGCAAG
AGAACATAGCGTTGCCTTGGTAGGTCCAGCGGCGGAGGAACTCTTTGATCCGGTTCCTGAACAGGATCTA
TTTGAGGCGCTAAATGAAACCTTAACGCTATGGAACTCGCCGCCCGACTGGGCTGGCGATGAGCGAAATG
TAGTGCTTACGTTGTCCCGCATTTGGTACAGCGCAGTAACCGGCAAAATCGCGCCGAAGGATGTCGCTGC
CGACTGGGCAATGGAGCGCCTGCCGGCCCAGTATCAGCCCGTCATACTTGAAGCTAGACAGGCTTATCTT
GGACAAGAAGAAGATCGCTTGGCCTCGCGCGCAGATCAGTTGGAAGAATTTGTCCACTACGTGAAAGGCG
AGATCACCAAGGTAGTCGGCAAATAACCCTCGAGCCACCCATGACCAAAATCCCTTAACGTGAGTTACGC
GTCGTTCCACTGAGCGTCAGACCCCGTAGAAAAGATCAAAGGATCTTCTTGAGATCCTTTTTTTCTGCGC
GTAATCTGCTGCTTGCAAACAAAAAAACCACCGCTACCAGCGGTGGTTTGTTTGCCGGATCAAGAGCTAC
CAACTCTTTTTCCGAAGGTAACTGGCTTCAGCAGAGCGCAGATACCAAATACTGTCCTTCTAGTGTAGCC
GTAGTTAGGCCACCACTTCAAGAACTCTGTAGCACCGCCTACATACCTCGCTCTGCTAATCCTGTTACCA
GTGGCTGCTGCCAGTGGCGATAAGTCGTGTCTTACCGGGTTGGACTCAAGACGATAGTTACCGGATAAGG
CGCAGCGGTCGGGCTGAACGGGGGGTTCGTGCACACAGCCCAGCTTGGAGCGAACGACCTACACCGAACT
GAGATACCTACAGCGTGAGCATTGAGAAAGCGCCACGCTTCCCGAAGGGAGAAAGGCGGACAGGTATCCG
GTAAGCGGCAGGGTCGGAACAGGAGAGCGCACGAGGGAGCTTCCAGGGGGAAACGCCTGGTATCTTTATA
GTCCTGTCGGGTTTCGCCACCTCTGACTTGAGCGTCGATTTTTGTGATGCTCGTCAGGGGGGCGGAGCCT
ATGGAAAAACGCCAGCAACGCGGCCTTTTTACGGTTCCTGGCCTTTTGCTGGCCTTTTGCTCACATGTTC
TTTCCTGCGTTATCCCCTGATTCTGTGGATAACCGTATTACCGCCTTTGAGTGAGCTGATACCGCTCGCC
GCAGCCGAACGACCGAGCGCAGCGAGTCAGTGAGCGAGGAAGCGGAAGAGCGCCCAATACGCAAACCGCC
TCTCCCCGCGCGTTGGCCGATTCATTAATGCAGCTGGCACGACAGGTTTCCCGACTGGAAAGCGGGCAGT
GAGCGCAACGCAATTAATACGCGTACCGCTAGCCAGGAAGAGTTTGTAGAAACGCAAAAAGGCCATCCGT
CAGGATGGCCTTCTGCTTAGTTTGATGCCTGGCAGTTTATGGCGGGCGTCCTGCCCGCCACCCTCCGGGC
CGTTGCTTCACAACGTTCAAATCCGCTCCCGGCGGATTTGTCCTACTCAGGAGAGCGTTCACCGACAAAC
AACAGATAAAACGAAAGGCCCAGTCTTCCGACTGAGCCTTTCGTTTTATTTGATGCCTGGCAGTTCCCTA
CTCTCGCGTTAACGCTAGCATGGATGTTTTCCCAGTCACGACGTTGTAAAACGACGGCCAGTCTTAAG
