>Addgene plasmid #63445 | pFusX4-36 | addgene partial sequence | sequence record 116070 | pCR8_R1 5'-cgaaccgaacaggcttatgt-3'
GGTGTGCGTCACCCGGCAACCTTGGGTAGCAGCGAAGTCGAGGCATTTCTGTCCTGGCTGGTCTAGACGT
CTCGGCCATGGTCCTGGCACAGCACCGGCAACAGCCGCTGCACCGTTTCGAGCGCTTGCTTGCCGCCACC
GTTGCTGGCGATAGCCACCACTTGGTCCGGGGTCAGGCCATGGTCCTGGCACAGCACCGGCAACAGCCGC
TGCACCGTTTCGAGCGCTTGCTTGCCGCCAATGTTGCTGGCGATAGCCACCACTTGGTCCGGGGTCAGGC
CATGGTCCTGGCACAGCACCGGCAACAGCCGCTGCACCGTTTCGAGCGCTTGCTTGCCGCCATTGTTGCT
GGCGATAGCCACCACTTGGTCCGGGGTCAGGGGAGACGCTTAAGACTGGCCGTCGTTTTACAACGTCGTG
ACTGGGAAAACATCCATGCTAGCGTTAACGCGAGAGTAGGGAACTGCCAGGCATCAAATAAAACGAAAGG
CTCAGTCGGAAGACTGGGCCTTTCGTTTTATCTGTTGTTTGTCGGTGAACGCTCTCCTGAGTAGGACAAA
TCCGCCGGGAGCGGATTTGAACGTTGTGAAGCAACGGCCCGGAGGGTGGCGGGCAGGACGCCCGCCATAA
ACTGCCAGGCATCAAACTAAGCAGAAGGCCATCCTGACGGATGGCCTTTTTGCGTTTCTACAAACTCTTC
CTGGCTAGCGGTACGCGTATTAATTGCGTTGCGCTCACTGCCCGCTTTCCAGTCGGGAAA
